>Addgene plasmid #201518 | pEJS2165_Nme2-ABE8e-i8 | addgene full sequence | sequence record 394769 | Addgene NGS Result
TAGTTATTAATAGTAATCAATTACGGGGTCATTAGTTCATAGCCCATATATGGAGTTCCGCGTTACATAA
CTTACGGTAAATGGCCCGCCTGGCTGACCGCCCAACGACCCCCGCCCATTGACGTCAATAATGACGTATG
TTCCCATAGTAACGCCAATAGGGACTTTCCATTGACGTCAATGGGTGGAGTATTTACGGTAAACTGCCCA
CTTGGCAGTACATCAAGTGTATCATATGCCAAGTACGCCCCCTATTGACGTCAATGACGGTAAATGGCCC
GCCTGGCATTATGCCCAGTACATGACCTTATGGGACTTTCCTACTTGGCAGTACATCTACGTATTAGTCA
TCGCTATTACCATGGTGATGCGGTTTTGGCAGTACATCAATGGGCGTGGATAGCGGTTTGACTCACGGGG
ATTTCCAAGTCTCCACCCCATTGACGTCAATGGGAGTTTGTTTTGGCACCAAAATCAACGGGACTTTCCA
AAATGTCGTAACAACTCCGCCCCATTGACGCAAATGGGCGGTAGGCGTGTACGGTGGGAGGTCTATATAA
GCAGAGCTGGTTTAGTGAACCGTCAGATCCGCTAGAGATCCGCGGCCGCTAATACGACTCACTATAGGGA
GAGCCGCCACCATGAAACGGACAGCCGACGGAAGCGAGTTCGAGTCACCAAAGAAGAAGCGGAAAGTCGA
AGATATGGCCGCCTTCAAGCCTAACCCAATCAATTACATCCTGGGACTGGCCATCGGAATCGCATCCGTG
GGATGGGCTATGGTGGAGATCGACGAGGAGGAGAATCCTATCCGGCTGATCGATCTGGGCGTGAGAGTGT
TTGAGAGGGCCGAGGTGCCAAAGACCGGCGATTCTCTGGCTATGGCCCGGAGACTGGCACGGAGCGTGAG
GCGCCTGACACGGAGAAGGGCACACAGGCTGCTGAGGGCACGCCGGCTGCTGAAGAGAGAGGGCGTGCTG
CAGGCAGCAGACTTCGATGAGAATGGCCTGATCAAGAGCCTGCCAAACACCCCCTGGCAGCTGAGAGCAG
CCGCCCTGGACAGGAAGCTGACACCACTGGAGTGGTCTGCCGTGCTGCTGCACCTGATCAAGCACCGCGG
CTACCTGAGCCAGCGGAAGAACGAGGGAGAGACAGCAGACAAGGAGCTGGGCGCCCTGCTGAAGGGAGTG
GCCAACAATGCCCACGCCCTGCAGACCGGCGATTTCAGGACACCTGCCGAGCTGGCCCTGAATAAGTTTG
AGAAGGAGTCCGGCCACATCAGAAACCAGAGGGGCGACTATAGCCACACCTTCTCCCGCAAGGATCTGCA
GGCCGAGCTGATCCTGCTGTTCGAGAAGCAGAAGGAGTTTGGCAATCCACACGTGAGCGGAGGCCTGAAG
GAGGGAATCGAGACCCTGCTGATGACACAGAGGCCTGCCCTGTCCGGCGACGCAGTGCAGAAGATGCTGG
GACACTGCACCTTCGAGCCTGCAGAGCCAAAGGCCGCCAAGAACACCTACACAGCCGAGCGGTTTATCTG
GCTGACAAAGCTGAACAATCTGAGAATCCTGGAGCAGGGATCCGAGAGGCCACTGACCGACACAGAGAGG
GCCACCCTGATGGATGAGCCTTACCGGAAGTCTAAGCTGACATATGCCCAGGCCAGAAAGCTGCTGGGCC
TGGAGGACACCGCCTTCTTTAAGGGCCTGAGATACGGCAAGGATAATGCCGAGGCCTCCACACTGATGGA
GATGAAGGCCTATCACGCCATCTCTCGCGCCCTGGAGAAGGAGGGCCTGAAGGACAAGAAGTCCCCCCTG
AACCTGAGCTCCGAGCTGCAGGATGAGATCGGCACCGCCTTCTCTCTGTTTAAGACCGACGAGGATATCA
CAGGCCGCCTGAAGGACAGGGTGCAGCCTGAGATCCTGGAGGCCCTGCTGAAGCACATCTCTTTCGATAA
GTTTGTGCAGATCAGCCTGAAGGCCCTGAGAAGGATCGTGCCACTGATGGAGCAGGGCAAGCGGTACGAC
GAGGCCTGCGCCGAGATCTACGGCGATCACTATGGCAAGAAGAACACAGAGGAGAAGATCTATCTGCCCC
CTATCCCTGCCGACGAGATCAGAAATCCTGTGGTGCTGAGGGCCCTGTCCCAGGCAAGAAAAGTGATCAA
CGGAGTGGTGCGCCGGTACGGATCTCCAGCCCGGATCCACATCGAGACCGCCAGAGAAGTGGGCAAGAGC
TTCAAGGACCGGAAGGAGATCGAGAAGAGACAGGAGGAGAATCGCAAGGATCGGGAGAAGGCCGCCGCCA
AGTTTAGGGAGTACTTCCCTAACTTTGTGGGCGAGCCAAAGTCTAAGGACATCCTGAAGCTGCGCCTGTA
CGAGCAGCAGCACGGCAAGTGTCTGTATAGCGGCAAGGAGATCAATCTGGTGCGGCTGAACGAGAAGGGC
TATGTGGAGATCGATCACGCCCTGCCTTTCTCCAGAACCTGGGACGATTCTTTTAACAATAAGGTGCTGG
TGCTGGGCAGCGAGAACCAGAATAAGGGCAATCAGACACCATACGAGTATTTCAATGGCAAGGACAACTC
CAGGGAGTGGCAGGAGTTCAAGGCCCGCGTGGAGACCTCTAGATTTCCCAGGAGCAAGAAGCAGCGGATC
CTGCTGCAGAAGTTCGACGAGGATGGCTTTAAGGAGTGCAACCTGAATGACACCAGATACGTGAACCGGT
TCCTGTGCCAGTTTGTGGCCGATCACATCCTGCTGACCGGCAAGGGCAAGAGAAGGGTGTTCGCCTCTAA
TGGCCAGATCACAAACCTGCTGAGGGGATTTTGGGGACTGAGGAAGGTGCGGGCAGAGAATGACAGACAC
CACGCACTGGATGCAGTGGTGGTGGCATGCAGCACCGTGGCAATGCAGCAGAAGATCACAAGATTCGTGA
GGTATAAGGAGATGAACGCCTTTGACGGCAAGACCATCGATAAGGAGACAGGCAAGGTGCTGCACCAGAA
GACCCACTTCCCCCAGCCTTGGGAGTTCTTTGCCCAGGAAGTGATGATCCGGGTGTTCGGCAAGCCAGAC
GGCAAGCCTGGCGGATCAGGAGGCTCTGGCGGTTCAGGTGGATCAGGCGGTAGCGGAGGTTCAGGTGGTT
CTGAGGTGGAGTTTTCCCACGAGTACTGGATGAGACATGCCCTGACCCTGGCCAAGAGGGCACGCGATGA
GAGGGAGGTGCCTGTGGGAGCCGTGCTGGTGCTGAACAATAGAGTGATCGGCGAGGGCTGGAACAGAGCC
ATCGGCCTGCACGACCCAACAGCCCATGCCGAAATTATGGCCCTGAGACAGGGCGGCCTGGTCATGCAGA
ACTACAGACTGATTGACGCCACCCTGTACGTGACATTCGAGCCTTGCGTGATGTGCGCCGGCGCCATGAT
CCACTCTAGGATCGGCCGCGTGGTGTTTGGCGTGAGGAACAGCAAACGGGGCGCCGCAGGCTCCCTGATG
AACGTGCTGAACTACCCCGGCATGAATCACCGCGTCGAAATTACCGAGGGAATCCTGGCAGATGAATGTG
CCGCCCTGCTGTGCGACTTCTACCGGATGCCTAGACAGGTGTTCAATGCTCAGAAGAAGGCCCAGAGCTC
CATCAACGGCTCCTCTGGCTCTGAGACACCTGGCACAAGCGAGAGCGCAACACCTGAAAGCAGCGGCGAG
TTTGAGGAGGCCGATACCCCAGAGAAGCTGAGGACACTGCTGGCAGAGAAGCTGTCTAGCAGGCCAGAGG
CAGTGCACGAGTACGTGACCCCACTGTTCGTGTCCAGGGCACCCAATCGGAAGATGTCTGGCGCCCACAA
GGACACACTGAGAAGCGCCAAGAGGTTTGTGAAGCACAACGAGAAGATCTCCGTGAAGAGAGTGTGGCTG
ACCGAGATCAAGCTGGCCGATCTGGAGAACATGGTGAATTACAAGAACGGCAGGGAGATCGAGCTGTATG
AGGCCCTGAAGGCAAGGCTGGAGGCCTACGGAGGAAATGCCAAGCAGGCCTTCGACCCAAAGGATAACCC
CTTTTATAAGAAGGGAGGACAGCTGGTGAAGGCCGTGCGGGTGGAGAAGACCCAGGAGAGCGGCGTGCTG
CTGAATAAGAAGAACGCCTACACAATCGCCGACAATGGCGATATGGTGAGAGTGGACGTGTTCTGTAAGG
TGGATAAGAAGGGCAAGAATCAGTACTTTATCGTGCCTATCTATGCCTGGCAGGTGGCCGAGAACATCCT
GCCAGACATCGATTGCAAGGGCTACAGAATCGACGATAGCTATACATTCTGTTTTTCCCTGCACAAGTAT
GACCTGATCGCCTTCCAGAAGGATGAGAAGTCCAAGGTGGAGTTTGCCTACTATATCAATTGCGACTCCT
CTAACGGCAGGTTCTACCTGGCCTGGCACGATAAGGGCAGCAAGGAGCAGCAGTTTCGCATCTCCACCCA
GAATCTGGTGCTGATCCAGAAGTATCAGGTGAACGAGCTGGGCAAGGAGATCAGGCCATGTCGGCTGAAG
AAGCGCCCACCCGTGCGGGAGGATAAAAGAACCGCCGACGGCAGCGAATTCGAGCCCAAGAAGAAGAGGA
AAGTCTAACCGGTCATCATCACCATCACCATTGAGTTTAAACCCGCTGATCAGCCTCGACTGTGCCTTCT
AGTTGCCAGCCATCTGTTGTTTGCCCCTCCCCCGTGCCTTCCTTGACCCTGGAAGGTGCCACTCCCACTG
TCCTTTCCTAATAAAATGAGGAAATTGCATCGCATTGTCTGAGTAGGTGTCATTCTATTCTGGGGGGTGG
GGTGGGGCAGGACAGCAAGGGGGAGGATTGGGAAGACAATAGCAGGCATGCTGGGGATGCGGTGGGCTCT
ATGGCTTCTGAGGCGGAAAGAACCAGCTGGGGCTCGATACCGTCGACCTCTAGCTAGAGCTTGGCGTAAT
CATGGTCATAGCTGTTTCCTGTGTGAAATTGTTATCCGCTCACAATTCCACACAACATACGAGCCGGAAG
CATAAAGTGTAAAGCCTAGGGTGCCTAATGAGTGAGCTAACTCACATTAATTGCGTTGCGCTCACTGCCC
GCTTTCCAGTCGGGAAACCTGTCGTGCCAGCTGCATTAATGAATCGGCCAACGCGCGGGGAGAGGCGGTT
TGCGTATTGGGCGCACTTCCGCTTCCTCGCTCACTGACTCGCTGCGCTCGGTCGTTCGGCTGCGGCGAGC
GGTATCAGCTCACTCAAAGGCGGTAATACGGTTATCCACAGAATCAGGGGATAACGCAGGAAAGAACATG
TGAGCAAAAGGCCAGCAAAAGGCCAGGAACCGTAAAAAGGCCGCGTTGCTGGCGTTTTTCCATAGGCTCC
GCCCCCCTGACGAGCATCACAAAAATCGACGCTCAAGTCAGAGGTGGCGAAACCCGACAGGACTATAAAG
ATACCAGGCGTTTCCCCCTGGAAGCTCCCTCGTGCGCTCTCCTGTTCCGACCCTGCCGCTTACCGGATAC
CTGTCCGCCTTTCTCCCTTCGGGAAGCGTGGCGCTTTCTCATAGCTCACGCTGTAGGTATCTCAGTTCGG
TGTAGGTCGTTCGCTCCAAGCTGGGCTGTGTGCACGAACCCCCCGTTCAGCCCGACCGCTGCGCCTTATC
CGGTAACTATCGTCTTGAGTCCAACCCGGTAAGACACGACTTATCGCCACTGGCAGCAGCCACTGGTAAC
AGGATTAGCAGAGCGAGGTATGTAGGCGGTGCTACAGAGTTCTTGAAGTGGTGGCCTAACTACGGCTACA
CTAGAAGAACAGTATTTGGTATCTGCGCTCTGCTGAAGCCAGTTACCTTCGGAAAAAGAGTTGGTAGCTC
TTGATCCGGCAAACAAACCACCGCTGGTAGCGGTGGTTTTTTTGTTTGCAAGCAGCAGATTACGCGCAGA
AAAAAAGGATCTCAAGAAGATCCTTTGATCTTTTCTACGGGGTCTGACACTCAGTGGAACGAAAACTCAC
GTTAAGGGATTTTGGTCATGAGATTATCAAAAAGGATCTTCACCTAGATCCTTTTAAATTAAAAATGAAG
TTTTAAATCAATCTAAAGTATATATGAGTAAACTTGGTCTGACAGTTACCAATGCTTAATCAGTGAGGCA
CCTATCTCAGCGATCTGTCTATTTCGTTCATCCATAGTTGCCTGACTCCCCGTCGTGTAGATAACTACGA
TACGGGAGGGCTTACCATCTGGCCCCAGTGCTGCAATGATACCGCGGGACCCACGCTCACCGGCTCCAGA
TTTATCAGCAATAAACCAGCCAGCCGGAAGGGCCGAGCGCAGAAGTGGTCCTGCAACTTTATCCGCCTCC
ATCCAGTCTATTAATTGTTGCCGGGAAGCTAGAGTAAGTAGTTCGCCAGTTAATAGTTTGCGCAACGTTG
TTGCCATTGCTACAGGCATCGTGGTGTCACGCTCGTCGTTTGGTATGGCTTCATTCAGCTCCGGTTCCCA
ACGATCAAGGCGAGTTACATGATCCCCCATGTTGTGCAAAAAAGCGGTTAGCTCCTTCGGTCCTCCGATC
GTTGTCAGAAGTAAGTTGGCCGCAGTGTTATCACTCATGGTTATGGCAGCACTGCATAATTCTCTTACTG
TCATGCCATCCGTAAGATGCTTTTCTGTGACTGGTGAGTACTCAACCAAGTCATTCTGAGAATAGTGTAT
GCGGCGACCGAGTTGCTCTTGCCCGGCGTCAATACGGGATAATACCGCGCCACATAGCAGAACTTTAAAA
GTGCTCATCATTGGAAAACGTTCTTCGGGGCGAAAACTCTCAAGGATCTTACCGCTGTTGAGATCCAGTT
CGATGTAACCCACTCGTGCACCCAACTGATCTTCAGCATCTTTTACTTTCACCAGCGTTTCTGGGTGAGC
AAAAACAGGAAGGCAAAATGCCGCAAAAAAGGGAATAAGGGCGACACGGAAATGTTGAATACTCATACTC
TTCCTTTTTCAATATTATTGAAGCATTTATCAGGGTTATTGTCTCATGAGCGGATACATATTTGAATGTA
TTTAGAAAAATAAACAAATAGGGGTTCCGCGCACATTTCCCCGAAAAGTGCCACCTGACGTCGACGGATC
GGGAGATCGATCTCCCGATCCCCTAGGGTCGACTCTCAGTACAATCTGCTCTGATGCCGCATAGTTAAGC
CAGTATCTGCTCCCTGCTTGTGTGTTGGAGGTCGCTGAGTAGTGCGCGAGCAAAATTTAAGCTACAACAA
GGCAAGGCTTGACCGACAATTGCATGAAGAATCTGCTTAGGGTTAGGCGTTTTGCGCTGCTTCGCGATGT
ACGGGCCAGATATACGCGTTGACATTGATTATTGAC
Features (pLannotate 1.2.2; 15 found; start..end, strand, type, name):
    365..568     +  promoter       CMV promoter: human cytomegalovirus (CMV) immediate early promoter
    610..628     +  promoter       T7 promoter: promoter for bacteriophage T7 RNA polymerase
    705..4568    +  CDS            cas9: CAS9_NEIMA - Experimental evidence at protein level: Swiss-Prot protein existence level 1. CRISPR (clustered regularly interspaced short palindromic repeat) is an adaptive immune system that provides protection against mobile genetic elements (viruses, transposable elements and conjugative plasmids). CRISPR clusters contain spacers, sequences complementary to antecedent mobile elements, and target invading nucleic acids. CRISPR clusters are transcribed and processed into CRISPR RNA (crRNA). In type II CRISPR systems correct processing of pre-crRNA requires a trans- encoded small RNA (tracrRNA)
   4680..4904    +  polyA_signal   bGH poly(A) signal: bovine growth hormone polyadenylation signal
   4908..4929    +  promoter       SV40 promoter (fragment): SV40 enhancer and early promoter
   4934..4950    +  misc_feature   MCS (fragment): pBluescript multiple cloning site
   4999..5015    -  protein_bind   lac operator: The lac repressor binds to the lac operator to inhibit transcription in E. coli. This inhibition can be relieved by adding lactose or isopropyl-β-D-thiogalactopyranoside (IPTG). lac repressor encoded by lacI
   5023..5053    -  promoter       lac promoter: promoter for the E. coli lac operon
   5068..5089    -  protein_bind   CAP binding site: CAP binding activates transcription in the presence of cAMP. E. coli catabolite activator protein
   5102..5194    -  CDS            lacI (fragment): lac repressor; lacI; The lac repressor binds to the lac operator to inhibit transcription in E. coli. This inhibition can be relieved by adding lactose or isopropyl-β-D-thiogalactopyranoside (IPTG).
   5377..5965    -  rep_origin     ori: high-copy-number ColE1/pMB1/pBR322/pUC origin of replication
   6136..6996    -  CDS            AmpR: β-lactamase; bla; confers resistance to ampicillin, carbenicillin, and related antibiotics
   6997..7101    -  promoter       AmpR promoter: bla
   7172..7216    -  misc_feature   bom (fragment): basis of mobility region from pBR322
   7371..364     +  enhancer       CMV enhancer (across the origin): human cytomegalovirus immediate early enhancer
