[The description below was written by a language model from this plasmid's Addgene catalogue record and pLannotate feature annotations shown in this document.]
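Description:
pEJS2165_Nme2-ABE8e-i8 is a 7,386 bp mammalian expression plasmid built on the pBT280 backbone that encodes a domain-inlaid adenine base editor derived from the compact Neisseria meningitidis Cas9 orthologue Nme2Cas9. It is propagated in E. coli through a high-copy ColE1/pUC-type origin and selected with ampicillin via the β-lactamase gene and its native promoter. Remnants of cloning-vector sequence are also present, including a lac promoter/operator with CAP site, short lacI, MCS and SV40 promoter fragments, and a partial bom region. These appear to be backbone carry-over, not functional parts of the payload.

The roughly 4 kb insert, assembled by Gibson cloning, sits downstream of the CMV immediate-early enhancer and promoter and is terminated by the bovine growth hormone polyadenylation signal. A T7 promoter lies between the CMV promoter and the coding region and serves as a sequencing primer site; in principle it could also support in vitro transcription. The automated annotation labels the whole open reading frame simply as a meningococcal Cas9 homologue and does not resolve its internal parts. The name and stated purpose indicate that the ABE8e deaminase, an evolved TadA variant, is inserted within the Cas9 polypeptide at a position designated "i8" instead of being fused to a terminus. The exact insertion site, the Cas9 nuclease status, linkers and any nuclear localisation signals or tags are not given in the record.

No guide RNA cassette or mammalian selection marker is annotated, so a guide would have to be supplied separately. The associated publication title describes the domain-inlaid Nme2Cas9 adenine base editors as having improved activity and targeting scope. The plasmid is intended for expressing the editor in mammalian cells to carry out A•T-to-G•C base editing.
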