Addgene plasmid #201518: pEJS2165_Nme2-ABE8e-i8
Purpose: Mammalian expression of domain inlaid Nme2-ABE8e-i8
Depositing lab: Erik Sontheimer. Depositing organization: University of Massachusetts, Worcester. Publication: Domain-inlaid Nme2Cas9 adenine base editors with improved activity and targeting scope. Bamidele N, Zhang H, Dong X, Cheng H, Gaston N, Feinzig H, Cao H, Kelly K, Watts JK, Xie J, Gao G, Sontheimer EJ. Nat Commun. 2024 Feb 17;15(1):1458. doi: 10.1038/s41467-024-45763-5. PubMed 38368418.
Backbone
  Vector backbone: pBT280
  Total vector size (bp): 7386
  Vector type: Mammalian Expression
Growth in bacteria
  Bacterial resistance: Ampicillin, 100 μg/mL
  Growth temperature: 37°C
  Growth strain: DH5alpha
  Copy number: Unknown
Gene/Insert
  Gene/Insert name: Nme2-ABE8e-i8
  Insert size (bp): 3987
  Promoter: CMV
  Cloning method: Gibson Cloning
  Sequencing primers: 5′ T7; 3′ M13 Reverse
Terms and licenses: Academic/Nonprofit Terms; Industry Terms: Not Available to Industry
Depositor comments: Please visit https://doi.org/10.1101/2023.04.14.536905 for bioRxiv preprint.
How to cite: pEJS2165_Nme2-ABE8e-i8 was a gift from Erik Sontheimer (Addgene plasmid # 201518 ; http://n2t.net/addgene:201518 ; RRID:Addgene_201518)
